Addgene plasmid #186364: pENT-L3-pFOGl-L5
Purpose: Entry clone with ORF encoding Ci-FOG cis-regulatory region flanked by Gateway recombination sequences
Depositing lab: Patrick Lemaire. Depositing organization: CNRS UMR 5237, Centre de Recherche en Biologie cellulaire de Montpellier. Publication: A multicassette Gateway vector set for high throughput and comparative analyses in ciona and vertebrate embryos. Roure A, Rothbacher U, Robin F, Kalmar E, Ferone G, Lamy C, Missero C, Mueller F, Lemaire P. PLoS One. 2007. 2(9):e916. 10.1371/journal.pone.0000916 PubMed 17878951.
Backbone
  Vector backbone: pDONR-221-P3-P5
  Backbone manufacturer: PMID: 17878951
  Backbone size w/o insert (bp): 2550
  Vector type: Protein expression
Growth in bacteria
  Bacterial resistance: Kanamycin, 50 μg/mL
  Growth temperature: 37°C
  Growth strain: DH5alpha
  Copy number: High Copy
Gene/Insert
  Gene/Insert name: Friend Of Gata regulatory sequence
  Species: C. intestinalis (ascidian)
  Insert size (bp): 1987
  Promoter: T7 promoter
  Cloning method: Gateway Cloning
  Sequencing primers: 5′ M13forward: TGTAAAACGACGGCCAGT; 3′ M13rev: caggaaacagctatgac
Resource information
  A portion of this plasmid was derived from a plasmid made by: Ciona pFOGl : https://www.aniseed.cnrs.fr/aniseed/gene/show_gene?unique_id=Cirobu.g00001764.
Terms and licenses: Academic/Nonprofit Terms; Industry Terms: Not Available to Industry
Depositor comments: The Ci-FOG cis-regulatory region drives expression in Ciona animal territories from the 16-cell stage.
How to cite: pENT-L3-pFOGl-L5 was a gift from Patrick Lemaire (Addgene plasmid # 186364 ; http://n2t.net/addgene:186364 ; RRID:Addgene_186364)
