[The description below was written by a language model from this plasmid's Addgene catalogue record and pLannotate feature annotations shown in this document.]
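Description:
pENT-L3-pFOGl-L5 is a Gateway entry clone built on the pDONR-221-P3-P5 donor backbone, part of a multicassette Gateway vector set designed for comparative and high-throughput work in Ciona and vertebrate embryos. It is a small (about 4.5 kb) bacterial plasmid maintained at high copy through a ColE1/pUC-type origin and selected with kanamycin via an aminoglycoside phosphotransferase gene. As in other pDONR-derived plasmids, rrnB T1 and T2 transcription terminators lie upstream of the recombination cassette, insulating the insert from read-through transcription. Short lacI and lacZα fragments in the same region appear to be backbone remnants.

The insert is a roughly 2 kb cis-regulatory region of the Ciona intestinalis Friend Of Gata (Ci-FOG) gene. Although the catalogue purpose line calls it an ORF and the vector type is listed as protein expression, the payload is a regulatory sequence rather than a coding sequence. According to the depositor, it drives expression in the animal territories of the Ciona embryo from the 16-cell stage. The plasmid name indicates that the insert is flanked by attL3 and attL5 sites. The automated annotation labels these flanks as attL1 and a partial attL2 overlapping an attB5 core, which probably reflects best matches to related att variants rather than the true site identities. A T7 promoter sits just outside the downstream att site, pointing back toward the insert. It is a backbone element and is not the promoter of interest.

In use, the attL-flanked FOG driver would be combined by LR recombination with a compatible entry clone carrying a coding sequence and a destination vector, yielding constructs that express a chosen gene in early animal lineages of ascidian embryos.
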