Features (pLannotate 1.2.2; 10 found; start..end, strand, type, name):
    121..213     +  CDS            lacI (fragment): lac repressor; lacI; The lac repressor binds to the lac operator to inhibit transcription in E. coli. This inhibition can be relieved by adding lactose or isopropyl-β-D-thiogalactopyranoside (IPTG).
    268..295     -  terminator     rrnB T2 terminator: transcription terminator T2 from the E. coli rrnB gene
    427..470     +  terminator     rrnB T1 terminator: Escherichia coli rrnB; transcription terminator T1 from the E. coli rrnB gene
    517..553     -  CDS            lacZα (fragment): LacZα fragment of β-galactosidase; lacZ fragment
    576..674     +  protein_bind   attL1: mutant version of attL; recombination site for the Gateway® LR reaction LR Clonase™
   2659..2679    -  protein_bind   attB5: mutant version of attB; core recombination site for the Gateway® BP reaction BP Clonase™
   2670..2755    -  protein_bind   attL2 (fragment): mutant version of attL; recombination site for the Gateway® LR reaction LR Clonase™
   2779..2797    -  promoter       T7 promoter: promoter for bacteriophage T7 RNA polymerase
   2931..3740    +  CDS            KanR: aminoglycoside phosphotransferase; aph(3')-Ia; confers resistance to kanamycin in bacteria or G418 (Geneticin®) in eukaryotes
   3887..4475    +  rep_origin     ori: high-copy-number ColE1/pMB1/pBR322/pUC origin of replication
>Addgene plasmid #186364 | pENT-L3-pFOGl-L5 | depositor full sequence | sequence record 361706 | Full Sequence
CTTTCCTGCGTTATCCCCTGATTCTGTGGATAACCGTATTACCGCCTTTGAGTGAGCTGATACCGCTCGC
CGCAGCCGAACGACCGAGCGCAGCGAGTCAGTGAGCGAGGAAGCGGAAGAGCGCCCAATACGCAAACCGC
CTCTCCCCGCGCGTTGGCCGATTCATTAATGCAGCTGGCACGACAGGTTTCCCGACTGGAAAGCGGGCAG
TGAGCGCAACGCAATTAATACGCGTACCGCTAGCCAGGAAGAGTTTGTAGAAACGCAAAAAGGCCATCCG
TCAGGATGGCCTTCTGCTTAGTTTGATGCCTGGCAGTTTATGGCGGGCGTCCTGCCCGCCACCCTCCGGG
CCGTTGCTTCACAACGTTCAAATCCGCTCCCGGCGGATTTGTCCTACTCAGGAGAGCGTTCACCGACAAA
CAACAGATAAAACGAAAGGCCCAGTCTTCCGACTGAGCCTTTCGTTTTATTTGATGCCTGGCAGTTCCCT
ACTCTCGCGTTAACGCTAGCATGGATGTTTTCCCAGTCACGACGTTGTAAAACGACGGCCAGTCTTAAGC
TCGGGCCCCTCTAGAAAATAATGATTTTATTTTGACTGATAGTGACCTGTTCGTTGCAACAAATTGATGA
GCAATGCTTTTTTATAATGCCAACTTTGTATAATAAAGTAGGCTGCAACTATTGTAACACCACACGGGGG
CGCAGTAGAGCCAGAATCTTAGTAAATGCGGTTTGATTGTAAAGTTTTTAACAATCTCTCGCTTTGTATA
TTCTAGAATGGGGAAAGATGGGACCCTTAAGCACTCATTGCCCAATATTTCCAAACCCAAAATCTACGAT
GGTTTTGTGTGGTACCACGAATTAGTACTATCATATACACTTCAAAGAAATATATTAAACCATACGAGAA
GTAATTTATCTATTCGCACAACAGGTGTAACTTTGGAAATTCGAACACAGGCGAGCTAGTTTTATGACAC
GTAAACTTTATATATTTCTTTTCTAATTTAAGGAATATTGACCACTGCCCATTTTTCTTGTTTTAATATC
CCAGTTTTTAAAATGGCCTGAAATATTTCAGCTTATTTTATTAAATTACGATACTGGATTGATGATTCAA
ATTAACAAACTACCAAAAAATGTTGACAGTTTTAATATGATTTACCGAGCACCACGTGTAACAGCATCAT
ACAAATTTAATTGATTTTGTATTACTTACTTTATAATTTAAACATACGGTATTTAGTAAACAAAGAACAT
TCAAAGAATTAGAAAACCGTATTCCCATGACTTTCATAGACCGTTGTTGATTGTTTAAAACATGATCATA
ATATGTAGGTATTATATGTGCCAAAGGTGTCCCGTTTTCCCCCACCCATACTATATATATTATAAAAAAA
AATGGCGTTATAAAAAAACTATACCCTGCATGTATTTATAGATTTGTTAAACGTATGATCTCGTGTTATG
ATCTATCCGTATAGTGGACCAGGAATCTTTGGGTTGTGCATATTTAACTGAGAAATCGACAAGCAATTAA
ACGCGGCAGTATACGACATGAACAATATAATTGGCGCATTATAATTAGATTGTATACCACGCACTACCTA
AAAAGTTAAGCTATAACTGACGTCAGGTATTATTTATTGGTATCCGGCAACACTAATAAATGAAATTTTG
TCAAAATGTAAGCCCTCGTATCTATTTAAATTTTGACGCTAAATAATCCATTTATGCAGTATAATACCAA
ACATACAAAATGTTTCAGTTTGTATCACTTTATTATGCATCACGTTTTTGGGATAAATACACATCAGGAT
TTAACAAAATATGTTAAATACAATATGGCGGTATTGCTTTCACTTAAAAGTGTTAACAATTAAGATGGGA
AAAATAAAACAGTAAATATATTCTTTAAATCGAACTTTTGTTGTAAATCTTCTATTTTAATAATTTATTC
ATGTTTAAAACGATGTTTGTTTCGGCGTCATGCTGCTCGTTAGGTATAACTTCACTCGGGACATTTTAGT
ATCGAGTTGCTCAAAATTGTTAGGGTTGTCAACTGAATAGCGATGTTTTCGATTGAGTTAATATTTCTAT
ACATGATGGCATCAGCTAGTAAGATAGAAAACAACCTTGTTATTACTCGTGCTGTAATAATATAATTCAT
GAAAAACAAACATGGTCTTATCAAATCTATTCCGAAGACAAACATACGGCTGATAGAATTCAGTCAGCGC
GGTTTGGGCGACATCACTCAGAGCTCTAGCTCTTATCTTGCTTATCGAGCAAGCGATAAAACAAGCAGTA
ACGAGAAAACAAGAGAAAGAAGGCTAGCTTCCTGGAGAAGACCAAGATAAAGTATCTCAAAATTCAGGAA
ACGGTCCAAGACCGAAGCTCCAAAGCTCTTGTGTTCAGTTAAACTCTGATAGTGAATAAGCTTCGTGTAT
TGTACCGACCCATTGTCAATCATGCAAACTTGATATTATATTGACAAGAGAAGAAGGCAGTTTAAATTAA
AACTCTAAAGTAGAGAGACATTAATCTCAGCTGACAAGGCAGGTGGTCACAGTAAGTTCATTTAAATAGT
TGGCCAACAACAGCTTTTCCAAGAAAGTATTTTTGTTTCAGGTCTATACAAAAATAACACACATAACCCA
ACTTTTGTATACAAAGTTGGCATTATAAGAAAGCATTGCTTATCAATTTGTTGCAACGAACAGGTCACTA
TCAGTCAAAATAAAATCATTATTTGCCATCCAGCTCTAGATGATATCCCCTATAGTGAGTCGTATTACAT
GGTCATAGCTGTTTCCTGGCAGCTCTGGCCCGTGTCTCAAAATCTCTGATGTTACATTGCACAAGATAAA
ATAATATCATCATGAACAATAAAACTGTCTGCTTACATAAACAGTAATACAAGGGGTGTTATGAGCCATA
TTCAACGGGAAACGTCGAGGCCGCGATTAAATTCCAACATGGATGCTGATTTATATGGGTATAAATGGGC
TCGCGATAATGTCGGGCAATCAGGTGCGACAATCTATCGCTTGTATGGGAAGCCCGATGCGCCAGAGTTG
TTTCTGAAACATGGCAAAGGTAGCGTTGCCAATGATGTTACAGATGAGATGGTCAGACTAAACTGGCTGA
CGGAATTTATGCCTCTTCCGACCATCAAGCATTTTATCCGTACTCCTGATGATGCATGGTTACTCACCAC
TGCGATCCCCGGAAAAACAGCATTCCAGGTATTAGAAGAATATCCTGATTCAGGTGAAAATATTGTTGAT
GCGCTGGCAGTGTTCCTGCGCCGGTTGCATTCGATTCCTGTTTGTAATTGTCCTTTTAACAGCGATCGCG
TATTTCGTCTCGCTCAGGCGCAATCACGAATGAATAACGGTTTGGTTGATGCGAGTGATTTTGATGACGA
GCGTAATGGCTGGCCTGTTGAACAAGTCTGGAAAGAAATGCATAAACTTTTGCCATTCTCACCGGATTCA
GTCGTCACTCATGGTGATTTCTCACTTGATAACCTTATTTTTGACGAGGGGAAATTAATAGGTTGTATTG
ATGTTGGACGAGTCGGAATCGCAGACCGATACCAGGATCTTGCCATCCTATGGAACTGCCTCGGTGAGTT
TTCTCCTTCATTACAGAAACGGCTTTTTCAAAAATATGGTATTGATAATCCTGATATGAATAAATTGCAG
TTTCATTTGATGCTCGATGAGTTTTTCTAATCAGAATTGGTTAATTGGTTGTAACACTGGCAGAGCATTA
CGCTGACTTGACGGGACGGCGCAAGCTCATGACCAAAATCCCTTAACGTGAGTTACGCGTCGTTCCACTG
AGCGTCAGACCCCGTAGAAAAGATCAAAGGATCTTCTTGAGATCCTTTTTTTCTGCGCGTAATCTGCTGC
TTGCAAACAAAAAAACCACCGCTACCAGCGGTGGTTTGTTTGCCGGATCAAGAGCTACCAACTCTTTTTC
CGAAGGTAACTGGCTTCAGCAGAGCGCAGATACCAAATACTGTTCTTCTAGTGTAGCCGTAGTTAGGCCA
CCACTTCAAGAACTCTGTAGCACCGCCTACATACCTCGCTCTGCTAATCCTGTTACCAGTGGCTGCTGCC
AGTGGCGATAAGTCGTGTCTTACCGGGTTGGACTCAAGACGATAGTTACCGGATAAGGCGCAGCGGTCGG
GCTGAACGGGGGGTTCGTGCACACAGCCCAGCTTGGAGCGAACGACCTACACCGAACTGAGATACCTACA
GCGTGAGCTATGAGAAAGCGCCACGCTTCCCGAAGGGAGAAAGGCGGACAGGTATCCGGTAAGCGGCAGG
GTCGGAACAGGAGAGCGCACGAGGGAGCTTCCAGGGGGAAACGCCTGGTATCTTTATAGTCCTGTCGGGT
TTCGCCACCTCTGACTTGAGCGTCGATTTTTGTGATGCTCGTCAGGGGGGCGGAGCCTATGGAAAAACGC
CAGCAACGCGGCCTTTTTACGGTTCCTGGCCTTTTGCTGGCCTTTTGCTCACATGTT
